>Addgene plasmid #49858 | pcDNA3.2-Cx43-M100/125/147/213-siResist | addgene partial sequence | sequence record 76809 | CMV-F 5'-CGCAAATGGGCGGTAGGCGTG-3'
ATCGAAATTAATACGACTCACTATAGGGAGACCCAAGCTGGCTAGTTAAGCTATCAACAAGTTTGTACAA
AAAAGCAGGCTTCACCATGGGTGACTGGAGCGCCTTAGGCAAACTCCTTGACAAGGTTCAAGCCTACTCA
ACTGCTGGAGGGAAGGTGTGGCTGTCAGTACTTTTCATTTTCCGAATCCTGCTGCTGGGGACAGCGGTTG
AGTCAGCCTGGGGCGACGAACAATCCGCATTCCGCTGTAACACTCAGCAACCTGGTTGTGAAAATGTCTG
CTATGACAAGTCTTTCCCAATCTCTCATGTGCGCTTCTGGGTCCTGCAGATCATATTTGTGTCTGTACCC
ACACTCTTGTACCTGGCTCATGTGTTCTATGTGCTACGAAAGGAAGAGAAACTGAACAAGAAAGAGGAAG
AACTCAAGGTTGCCCAAACTGATGGTGTCAATGTGGACCTACACTTGAAGCAGATTGAGATAAAGAAGTT
CAAGTACGGTATTGAAGAGCATGGTAAGGTGAAACTACGAGGGGGGTTGCTGCGAACCTACATCATCAGT
ATCCTCTTCAAGTCTATCTTTGAGGTGGCCTTCTTGCTGATCCAGTGGTACATCTATGGATTCAGCTTGA
GTGCTGTTTACACTTGCAAAAGAGATCCCTGCCCACATCAGGTGGACTGTTTCCTCTCTCGCCCCACGGA
GAAAACCATCTTCATCATCTTCTTACTGGTGGTGTCCTTGGTGTCCCTGGCCTTGAATATCATTGAACTC
TTCTATGTTTTCTTCAAGGGCGTTAA
