>Addgene plasmid #49858 | pcDNA3.2-Cx43-M100/125/147/213-siResist | addgene partial sequence | sequence record 76810 | TK-pA-R 5'-ttgtctccttccgtgtttca-3'
GAAGGGTTAGGGATAGGCTTACCTTCGAACCGCGGGCCCTCTAGATCAACCACTTTGTACAAGAAAGCTG
GGTACTAGATCTCCAGGTCATCAGGCCGAGGTCTGCTGCTGGCACGACTGCTGGCTCTGCTTGAAGGTCG
CTGGTCCACAATGGCTAGTGGCTGTAATTCATGTCCAGCAGCTAGTTTTTTTGAATTCTGGTTATCATCG
GGGAAATCAAAAGGCTGTGCATGGGAGTTAGAGATGGTGCTTCCCGCCTGCCCCATTCGATTTTGTTCTG
CACTGTAATTAGCCCAGTTTTGCTCACTTGCTTGCTTGTTGTAATTGCGGCAAGAAGAATTGTTTCTGTC
GCCAGTAACCAGCTTGTACCCAGGAGGAGACATAGGCGAGAGGGGAGCGGTTGGTGAGGAGCAGCCATTG
AAATAAGCATATTTTTGAGACCCACAGTCTTTGGCAGGGCTCAGCGCACCACTGGTCGCATGGTAAGGGT
CGCTCTTTCCCTTAACCCGATCCTTAACGCCCTTGAAGAAAACATAGAAGAGTTCAATGATATTCAAGGC
CAGGGACACCAAGGACACCACCAGTAAGAAGATGATGAAGATGGTTTTCTCCGTGGGGCGAGAGAGGAAA
CAGTCCACCTGATGTGGGCAGGGATCTCTTTTGCAAGTGTAAACAGCACTCAAGCTGAATCCATAGATGT
ACCACTGGATCAGCAAGAAGGCCACCTCAAAGATAGACTTGAAGA
