[The description below was written by a language model from this plasmid's Addgene catalogue record.]
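Description:
pcDNA3.2-Cx43-M100/125/147/213-siResist is a mammalian expression plasmid built on the pcDNA3.2/V5-DEST Gateway destination backbone, into which the human connexin 43 (GJA1) coding sequence was introduced by Gateway recombination. It is maintained as a high-copy plasmid in E. coli under ampicillin selection, and it carries a neomycin resistance marker so that transfected mammalian cells can be selected with G418. Expression of the roughly 1.1 kb insert is driven by the CMV promoter, a strong constitutive promoter in most mammalian cell lines. The 3′ sequencing primer listed suggests a TK polyadenylation signal downstream of the insert. The backbone name refers to a C-terminal V5 epitope, but the record does not state whether the insert is in frame with that tag, and no feature table was supplied to confirm other elements.

The insert differs from wild-type connexin 43 in two ways. Four internal methionines (M100, M125, M147 and M213) are changed to leucine, which removes these AUG codons as possible internal translation start sites while keeping the full-length open reading frame intact. According to the associated publication's title, connexin 43 gap junction formation is autoregulated by internally translated isoforms, so this mutant would be expected to yield the full-length protein without the truncated products initiating at those positions. In addition, several silent wobble mutations make the transcript resistant to an siRNA, whose target sequence is not given in the record. Together these changes suit knockdown-and-rescue experiments, in which endogenous GJA1 is depleted by siRNA and replaced with this variant to test how the internally translated isoforms contribute to connexin 43 trafficking and gap junction formation.
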