Addgene plasmid #49858: pcDNA3.2-Cx43-M100/125/147/213-siResist
Purpose: Encodes human connexin 43 with M100, M125, M147, and M213 mutated to L and wobble mutations conferring resistance against an siRNA
Depositing lab: Robin Shaw. Depositing organization: Cedars-Sinai Medical Center. Publication: Autoregulation of Connexin43 Gap Junction Formation by Internally Translated Isoforms. Smyth JW, Shaw RM. Cell Rep. 2013 Nov 5. pii: S2211-1247(13)00578-0. doi: 10.1016/j.celrep.2013.10.009. PubMed 24210816.
Backbone
  Vector backbone: pcDNA3.2/V5-DEST
  Backbone manufacturer: Life Technologies
  Backbone size w/o insert (bp): 7711
  Total vector size (bp): 8893
  Vector type: Mammalian Expression
  Selectable markers: Neomycin (select with G418)
Growth in bacteria
  Bacterial resistance: Ampicillin, 100 μg/mL
  Growth temperature: 37°C
  Growth strain: DH5alpha
  Copy number: High Copy
Gene/Insert
  Gene/Insert name: Connexin 43 (alt name: GJA1)
  Species: H. sapiens (human)
  Insert size (bp): 1146
  Mutation: Methionine100, Methionine 125, Methionine 147, and Methionine 213 mutated to Leucine. Contains several wobble mutations to confer resistance to siRNA
  GenBank ID: NM_000165.3
  Entrez Gene: GJA1 (a.k.a. AVSD3, CMDR, CX43, EKVP, EKVP3, GJAL, HLHS1, HSS, ODDD, PPKCA)
  Promoter: CMV
  Cloning method: Gateway Cloning
  Sequencing primers: 5′ CMV; 3′ TK-pA-R
Terms and licenses: Academic/Nonprofit Terms; Industry Terms: Not Available to Industry
How to cite: pcDNA3.2-Cx43-M100/125/147/213-siResist was a gift from Robin Shaw (Addgene plasmid # 49858 ; http://n2t.net/addgene:49858 ; RRID:Addgene_49858)
